Addgene plasmid #33214: pDMG1d
Depositing lab: David Bartel. Depositing organization: Whitehead Institute for Biomedical Research. Publication: Weak seed-pairing stability and high target-site abundance decrease the proficiency of lsy-6 and other microRNAs. Garcia DM, Baek D, Shin C, Bell GW, Grimson A, Bartel DP. Nat Struct Mol Biol. 2011 Sep 11;18(10):1139-46. doi: 10.1038/nsmb.2115. PubMed 21909094.
Backbone
  Vector backbone: pIS1
  Backbone manufacturer: Addgene (#12179)
  Backbone size w/o insert (bp): 4085
  Vector type: Mammalian Expression, Luciferase
Growth in bacteria
  Bacterial resistance: Ampicillin, 100 μg/mL
  Growth temperature: 37°C
  Growth strain: DH5alpha
  Copy number: High Copy
Gene/Insert
  Gene/Insert name: cog-1 3'UTR
  Species: C. elegans (nematode)
  Mutation: 1st site mismatch
  GenBank ID: NM_001027093
  Entrez Gene: cog-1 (a.k.a. R03C1.3)
  Tag / fusion protein: Luciferase (N terminal on backbone)
  Cloning method: Restriction Enzyme; 5′ cloning site XbaI (not destroyed); 3′ cloning site EagI (not destroyed)
  Sequencing primers: 5′ none; 3′ EBV Reverse
Terms and licenses: Academic/Nonprofit Terms; Industry Terms: Not Available to Industry
How to cite: pDMG1d was a gift from David Bartel (Addgene plasmid # 33214 ; http://n2t.net/addgene:33214 ; RRID:Addgene_33214)
