[The description below was written by a language model from this plasmid's Addgene catalogue record.]
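Description:
pDMG1d is a mammalian luciferase reporter plasmid built on the pIS1 backbone (about 4.1 kb without insert), in which the 3′UTR of the C. elegans gene cog-1 has been cloned downstream of the backbone's luciferase coding sequence between XbaI and EagI sites, both of which remain intact. The luciferase is listed as an N-terminal partner on the backbone, but because the insert is an untranslated region, the practical arrangement is a luciferase open reading frame followed by the cog-1 3′UTR, so that regulatory elements in the UTR control the stability and translation of the reporter mRNA. The plasmid is maintained in E. coli at high copy number under ampicillin selection. The record does not state the promoter driving the reporter, the type of luciferase, the polyadenylation signal or the origin of replication, and no feature table is provided.

The insert carries a mutation described as "1st site mismatch". The cog-1 3′UTR is the classic target of the lsy-6 microRNA, and the associated study examined why lsy-6 and some other microRNAs repress their targets poorly, pointing to weak seed-pairing stability and high target-site abundance. In that context the variant most plausibly disrupts pairing at the first of the microRNA sites in the UTR, although the exact nucleotide changes are not recorded. Constructs of this type are typically transfected into cultured mammalian cells together with a microRNA and a normalising reporter. Luciferase output is then compared with wild-type and other mutant UTR versions to measure how much each individual site contributes to repression.
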