>Addgene plasmid #33214 | pDMG1d | depositor partial sequence | sequence record 39470 | cog-1 3'UTR - 1st site mismatch
CTTTTAAGCGTTCTACCTCTCCCCCTCCCTTCAACCGAGTGTATTATTCCCCCAATTTGTTTGCAATTTT
TTCCTGAAGCCCTCTAAGAAAATCCAAAATCATGACCTACTTCCGTCTTTACACCTGATTACCTGAATAC
CAACACCCCACACAGATGCCATGATCTCTCGTCTTTTCTCGTACTTTTGTATAATTTTTTTTCTTAATTT
TTTTGCATGTTTTCCCATAGTTATAGCCATTTTTTTTTCTTTTTTTTTCCAAATCATCGTCACTTACACT
ACAACCAAACTCCCTTTTACCGTTAAACCATGCCCAAATACAAAAAATTTCCCATTTAATTGTACGTTTT
TTTCTCTTCAAATTGGATTCTAATGACATAAATTTATTAGATTAA
