>Addgene plasmid #33214 | pDMG1d | addgene partial sequence | sequence record 41269 | EBV-rev 5'-GTGGTTTGTCCAAACTCATC-3'
ATCTAATAAATTTATGTCATTAGAATCCAATTTGAAGAGAAAAAAACGTACAATTAAATGGGAAATTTTT
TGTATTTGGGCATGGTTTAACGGTAAAAGGGAGTTTGGTTGTAGTGTAAGTGACGATGATTTGGAAAAAA
AAAGAAAAAAAAATGGCTATAACTATGGGAAAACATGCAAAAAAATTAAGAAAAAAAATTATACAAAAGT
ACGAGAAAAGACGAGAGATCATGGCATCTGTGTGGGGTGTTGGTATTCAGGTAATCAGGTGTAAAGACGG
AAGTAGGTCATGATTTTGGATTTTCTTAGAGGGCTTCAGGAAAAAATTGCAAACAAATTGGGGGAATAAT
ACACTCGGTTGAAGGGAGGGGGAGAGGTAGAACGCTTAAAAGTCTAGAACACTAGTAGTGATATCGAGAC
CGGTATAGAGCTCCTAGAATTATTGTTCATTTTTGAGAACTCGCTCAACGAACGATTTGATATATTTTCC
CATTTCATCAGGTGCATCTTCTTGCGAAAAATGAAGACCTTTTACTTTGACAAATTCAGTATTAGGAAAC
TTCTTGGCACCTTCAACAATAGCATTGGAAAAGAATCCTGGGTCCGATTCAATAAACATTTTTGGTAAAT
CATCACTTGCACGTAGATAAGCATTATAATTCCTAACAATTTGTACAACGTCAGGTTTACCACCTTTTAC
TAACGGGATTTCACGAGGCCATGATAATGTTGGACGACGAACTTCACCTTTCTCTTTGAATGGTTCAAGA
TATGCTGCAAATTCTTCTGGTTCTAACTTTCTCATGATTT
